>Addgene plasmid #21885 | boP58-pBabe.puro(notag) | depositor full sequence | sequence record 10066 | Author sequence
CAAACAGGATATCTGTGGTAAGCAGTTCCTGCCCCGGCTCAGGGCCAAGAACAGATGGAACAGCTGAATA
TGGGCCAAACAGGATATCTGTGGTAAGCAGTTCCTGCCCCGGCTCAGGGCCAAGAACAGATGGTCCCCAG
ATGCGGTCCAGCCCTCAGCAGTTTCTAGAGAACCATCAGATGTTTCCAGGGTGCCCCAAGGACCTGAAAT
GACCCTGTGCCTTATTTGAACTAACCAATCAGTTCGCTTCTCGCTTCTGTTCGCGCGCTTCTGCTCCCCG
AGCTCAATAAAAGAGCCCACAACCCCTCACTCGGGGCGCCAGTCCTCCGATTGACTGAGTCGCCCGGGTA
CCCGTGTATCCAATAAACCCTCTTGCAGTTGCATCCGACTTGTGGTCTCGCTGTTCCTTGGGAGGGTCTC
CTCTGAGTGATTGACTACCCGTCAGCGGGGGTCTTTCATTTGGGGGCTCGTCCGGGATCGGGAGACCCCT
GCCCAGGGACCACCGACCCACCACCGGGAGGCAAGCTGGCCAGCAACTTATCTGTGTCTGTCCGATTGTC
TAGTGTCTATGACTGATTTTATGCGCCTGCGTCGGTACTAGTTAGCTAACTAGCTCTGTATCTGGCGGAC
CCGTGGTGGAACTGACGAGTTCTGAACACCCGGCCGCAACCCTGGGAGACGTCCCAGGGACTTTGGGGGC
CGTTTTTGTGGCCCGACCTGAGGAAGGGAGTCGATGTGGAATCCGACCCCGTCAGGATATGTGGTTCTGG
TAGGAGACGAGAACCTAAAACAGTTCCCGCCTCCGTCTGAATTTTTGCTTTCGGTTTGGAACCGAAGCCG
CGCGTCTTGTCTGCTGCAGCGCTGCAGCATCGTTCTGTGTTGTCTCTGTCTGACTGTGTTTCTGTATTTG
TCTGAAAATTAGGGCCAGACTGTTACCACTCCCTTAAGTTTGACCTTAGGTCACTGGAAAGATGTCGAGC
GGATCGCTCACAACCAGTCGGTAGATGTCAAGAAGAGACGTTGGGTTACCTTCTGCTCTGCAGAATGGCC
AACCTTTAACGTCGGATGGCCGCGAGACGGCACCTTTAACCGAGACCTCATCACCCAGGTTAAGATCAAG
GTCTTTTCACCTGGCCCGCATGGACACCCAGACCAGGTCCCCTACATCGTGACCTGGGAAGCCTTGGCTT
TTGACCCCCCTCCCTGGGTCAAGCCCTTTGTACACCCTAAGCCTCCGCCTCCTCTTCCTCCATCCGCCCC
GTCTCTCCCCCTTGAACCTCCTCGTTCGACCCCGCCTCGATCCTCCCTTTATCCAGCCCTCACTCCTTCT
CTAGGCGCCGGCCGGATCCCCAGTGTGGTGGTACCCTGTACGGAAGTGTTACTTCTGCTCTAAAAGCTGC
GGAATTGTACCCGCGGGCCCACCATGTACCCATACGATGTTCCAGATTACGCTCTTATGGCCATGGAGGC
CCGAATTCGGATGGTCGCCCCCGGCTCTGTGACCAGCCGGCTGGGCTCGGTGTTCCCTTTCCTGCTGGTC
CTGGTGGACCTGCAGTACGAAGGTGCTGAATGTGGAGTAAATGCAGATGTTGAGAAGCATCTGGAATTGG
GCAAGAAGCTGCTCGCAGCCGGACAGCTCGCGGATGCGTTATCTCAGTTTCACGCTGCAGTAGATGGTGA
CCCTGATAACTATATTGCTTACTATCGGAGAGCTACTGTCTTTTTAGCTATGGGCAAATCAAAAGCAGCA
CTTCCTGATTTAACTAAAGTGATTGAATTGAAGATGGATTTCACTGCAGCAAGATTACAGAGAGGTCACT
TATTACTCAAACAAGGAAAACTTGATGAAGCAGAAGATGATTTTAAAAAAGTGCTCAAGTCAAATCCAAG
TGAAAATGAAGAGAAGGAGGCCCAGTCCCAGCTTGTCAAATCTGATGAAATGCAGCGTCTGCGCTCACAA
GCACTGGATGCCTTTGAGAGCTCAGATTTTACTGCTGCTATAACCTTCCTTGATAAGATTTTAGAGGTTT
GTGTTTGGGATGCAGAACTTCGAGAACTTCGAGCTGAATGTTTTATAAAAGAAGGGGAACCTAGGAAAGC
GATAAGTGACTTAAAAGCTTCATCAAAATTGAAAAACGATAATACTGAGGCATTTTATAAAATCAGCACA
CTCTACTATGAACTAGGAGACCATGAACTGTCTCTCAGTGAAGTTCGTGAATGTCTTAAACTTGACCAGG
ATCATAAAAGGTGTTTTGCACACTATAAACAAGTAAAGAAACTGAATAAGCTGATTGAGTCAGCTGAAGA
GCTCATCAAAGAAGGCAGGTACACAGATGCAATCAGCAAATATGAATCTGTCATGAAAACAGAGCCAGGT
GTTCATGAATATACAATTCGTTCAAAAGAAAGGATTTGCCACTGCTTTTCTAAGGATGAGAAGCCTGTTG
AAGCTATTCGAGTATGTTCAGAAGTTTTACAGGTGGAACCTGACAACGTGAATGCTCTGAAAGACCGAGC
AGAGGCCTATTTAATAGAAGAAATGTATGATGAAGCTATTCAGGATTATGAAACTGCTCAGGAACACAAT
GAGAATGATCAGCAGATTCGAGAAGGTCTGGAGAAAGCACAGAGGCTACTGAAACAGTCACAGAGACGAG
ATTATTACAAAATCTTGGGAGTAAAAAGAAATGCCAAAAAGCAAGAAATCATTAAAGCATACCGAAAATT
AGCACTGCAGTGGCACCCAGACAACTTCCAGAACGAAGAAGAAAAGAAAAAAGCTGAGAAGAAGTTCATT
GACATAGCAGCTGCTAAAGAAGTCCTCTCCGATCCAGAAATGAGGAAGAAGTTTGATGACGGAGAAGACC
CCCTGGACGCAGAGAGCCAACAAGGAGGTGGCGGCAACCCTTTCCACAGGAGCTGGAACTCATGGCAAGG
GTTCAGTCCCTTTAGCTCAGGCGGACCTTTTAGATTTAAATTCCACTTCAATTAAAGATCTCTCGACCCT
GTGGAATGTGTGTCAGTTAGGGTGTGGAAAGTCCCCAGGCTCCCCAGCAGGCAGAAGTATGCAAAGCATG
CATCTCAATTAGTCAGCAACCAGGTGTGGAAAGTCCCCAGGCTCCCCAGCAGGCAGAAGTATGCAAAGCA
TGCATCTCAATTAGTCAGCAACCATAGTCCCGCCCCTAACTCCGCCCATCCCGCCCCTAACTCCGCCCAG
TTCCGCCCATTCTCCGCCCCATGGCTGACTAATTTTTTTTATTTATGCAGAGGCCGAGGCCGCCTCGGCC
TCTGAGCTATTCCAGAAGTAGTGAGGAGGCTTTTTTGGAGGCCTAGGCTTTTGCAAAAAGCTTACCATGA
CCGAGTACAAGCCCACGGTGCGCCTCGCCACCCGCGACGACGTCCCCAGGGCCGTACGCACCCTCGCCGC
CGCGTTCGCCGACTACCCCGCCACGCGCCACACCGTCGATCCGGACCGCCACATCGAGCGGGTCACCGAG
CTGCAAGAACTCTTCCTCACGCGCGTCGGGCTCGACATCGGCAAGGTGTGGGTCGCGGACGACGGCGCCG
CGGTGGCGGTCTGGACCACGCCGGAGAGCGTCGAAGCGGGGGCGGTGTTCGCCGAGATCGGCCCGCGCAT
GGCCGAGTTGAGCGGTTCCCGGCTGGCCGCGCAGCAACAGATGGAAGGCCTCCTGGCGCCGCACCGGCCC
AAGGAGCCCGCGTGGTTCCTGGCCACCGTCGGCGTCTCGCCCGACCACCAGGGCAAGGGTCTGGGCAGCG
CCGTCGTGCTCCCCGGAGTGGAGGCGGCCGAGCGCGCCGGGGTGCCCGCCTTCCTGGAGACCTCCGCGCC
CCGCAACCTCCCCTTCTACGAGCGGCTCGGCTTCACCGTCACCGCCGACGTCGAGGTGCCCGAAGGACCG
CGCACCTGGTGCATGACCCGCAAGCCCGGTGCCTGACGCCCGCCCCACGACCCGCAGCGCCCGACCGAAA
GGAGCGCACGACCCCATGCATCGATAAAATAAAAGATTTTATTTAGTCTCCAGAAAAAGGGGGGAATGAA
AGACCCCACCTGTAGGTTTGGCAAGCTAGCTTAAGTAACGCCATTTTGCAAGGCATGGAAAAATACATAA
CTGAGAATAGAGAAGTTCAGATCAAGGTCAGGAACAGATGGAACAGCTGAATATGGGCCAAACAGGATAT
CTGTGGTAAGCAGTTCCTGCCCCGGCTCAGGGCCAAGAACAGATGGAACAGCTGAATATGGGCCAAACAG
GATATCTGTGGTAAGCAGTTCCTGCCCCGGCTCAGGGCCAAGAACAGATGGTCCCCAGATGCGGTCCAGC
CCTCAGCAGTTTCTAGAGAACCATCAGATGTTTCCAGGGTGCCCCAAGGACCTGAAATGACCCTGTGCCT
TATTTGAACTAACCAATCAGTTCGCTTCTCGCTTCTGTTCGCGCGCTTCTGCTCCCCGAGCTCAATAAAA
GAGCCCACAACCCCTCACTCGGGGCGCCAGTCCTCCGATTGACTGAGTCGCCCGGGTACCCGTGTATCCA
ATAAACCCTCTTGCAGTTGCATCCGACTTGTGGTCTCGCTGTTCCTTGGGAGGGTCTCCTCTGAGTGATT
GACTACCCGTCAGCGGGGGTCTTTCACATGCAGCATGTATCAAAATTAATTTGGTTTTTTTTCTTAAGTA
TTTACATTAAATGGCCATAGTTGCATTAATGAATCGGCCAACGCGCGGGGAGAGGCGGTTTGCGTATTGG
GCGCTCTTCCGCTTCCTCGCTCACTGACTCGCTGCGCTCGGTCGTTCGGCTGCGGCGAGCGGTATCAGCT
CACTCAAAGGCGGTAATACGGTTATCCACAGAATCAGGGGATAACGCAGGAAAGAACATGTGAGCAAAAG
GCCAGCAAAAGGCCAGGAACCGTAAAAAGGCCGCGTTGCTGGCGTTTTTCCATAGGCTCCGCCCCCCTGA
CGAGCATCACAAAAATCGACGCTCAAGTCAGAGGTGGCGAAACCCGACAGGACTATAAAGATACCAGGCG
TTTCCCCCTGGAAGCTCCCTCGTGCGCTCTCCTGTTCCGACCCTGCCGCTTACCGGATACCTGTCCGCCT
TTCTCCCTTCGGGAAGCGTGGCGCTTTCTCATAGCTCACGCTGTAGGTATCTCAGTTCGGTGTAGGTCGT
TCGCTCCAAGCTGGGCTGTGTGCACGAACCCCCCGTTCAGCCCGACCGCTGCGCCTTATCCGGTAACTAT
CGTCTTGAGTCCAACCCGGTAAGACACGACTTATCGCCACTGGCAGCAGCCACTGGTAACAGGATTAGCA
GAGCGAGGTATGTAGGCGGTGCTACAGAGTTCTTGAAGTGGTGGCCTAACTACGGCTACACTAGAAGAAC
AGTATTTGGTATCTGCGCTCTGCTGAAGCCAGTTACCTTCGGAAAAAGAGTTGGTAGCTCTTGATCCGGC
AAACAAACCACCGCTGGTAGCGGTGGTTTTTTTGTTTGCAAGCAGCAGATTACGCGCAGAAAAAAAGGAT
CTCAAGAAGATCCTTTGATCTTTTCTACGGGGTCTGACGCTCAGTGGAACGAAAACTCACGTTAAGGGAT
TTTGGTCATGAGATTATCAAAAAGGATCTTCACCTAGATCCTTTTGCGGCCGCAAATCAATCTAAAGTAT
ATATGAGTAAACTTGGTCTGACAGTTACCAATGCTTAATCAGTGAGGCACCTATCTCAGCGATCTGTCTA
TTTCGTTCATCCATAGTTGCCTGACTCCCCGTCGTGTAGATAACTACGATACGGGAGGGCTTACCATCTG
GCCCCAGTGCTGCAATGATACCGCGAGACCCACGCTCACCGGCTCCAGATTTATCAGCAATAAACCAGCC
AGCCGGAAGGGCCGAGCGCAGAAGTGGTCCTGCAACTTTATCCGCCTCCATCCAGTCTATTAATTGTTGC
CGGGAAGCTAGAGTAAGTAGTTCGCCAGTTAATAGTTTGCGCAACGTTGTTGCCATTGCTACAGGCATCG
TGGTGTCACGCTCGTCGTTTGGTATGGCTTCATTCAGCTCCGGTTCCCAACGATCAAGGCGAGTTACATG
ATCCCCCATGTTGTGCAAAAAAGCGGTTAGCTCCTTCGGTCCTCCGATCGTTGTCAGAAGTAAGTTGGCC
GCAGTGTTATCACTCATGGTTATGGCAGCACTGCATAATTCTCTTACTGTCATGCCATCCGTAAGATGCT
TTTCTGTGACTGGTGAGTACTCAACCAAGTCATTCTGAGAATAGTGTATGCGGCGACCGAGTTGCTCTTG
CCCGGCGTCAATACGGGATAATACCGCGCCACATAGCAGAACTTTAAAAGTGCTCATCATTGGAAAACGT
TCTTCGGGGCGAAAACTCTCAAGGATCTTACCGCTGTTGAGATCCAGTTCGATGTAACCCACTCGTGCAC
CCAACTGATCTTCAGCATCTTTTACTTTCACCAGCGTTTCTGGGTGAGCAAAAACAGGAAGGCAAAATGC
CGCAAAAAAGGGAATAAGGGCGACACGGAAATGTTGAATACTCATACTCTTCCTTTTTCAATATTATTGA
AGCATTTATCAGGGTTATTGTCTCATGAGCGGATACATATTTGAATGTATTTAGAAAAATAAACAAATAG
GGGTTCCGCGCACATTTCCCCGAAAAGTGCCACCTGCAGCCTGAATATGGGC
Features (pLannotate 1.2.2; 13 found; start..end, strand, type, name):
    582..856     +  misc_feature   MESV Ψ (fragment): packaging signal of murine embryonic stem cell virus
    923..1339    +  CDS            gag (truncated): truncated Moloney murine leukemia virus (MMLV) gag gene lacking the start codon
   1427..1453    +  CDS            3xHA (fragment): three tandem HA epitope tags
   1481..2992    +  CDS            DNAJC3: DNJC3_BOVIN - Also known as P58IPK. Experimental evidence at protein level: Swiss-Prot protein existence level 1. Involved in the unfolded protein response (UPR) during endoplasmic reticulum (ER) stress. Acts as a negative regulator of the EIF2AK4/GCN2 kinase activity by preventing the phosphorylation of eIF- 2-alpha at 'Ser-52' and hence attenuating general protein synthesis under ER stress, hypothermic and amino acid starving stress conditions. Co-chaperone of HSPA8/HSC70, it stimulates its ATPase activity. May inhibit both the autophosphorylation of EIF2AK2/PKR and the ability of EIF2AK2 to
   3018..3347    +  promoter       SV40 promoter: SV40 enhancer and early promoter
   3357..3956    +  CDS            PuroR: puromycin N-acetyltransferase; pac from Streptomyces alboniger; confers resistance to puromycin
   4055..4176    +  LTR            3' LTR (ΔU3) (fragment): self-inactivating 3' long terminal repeat (LTR) from Moloney murine leukemia virus
   4177..4646    +  LTR            LTR: long terminal repeat from Moloney murine leukemia virus
   4712..4764    -  CDS            lacI (fragment): lac repressor; lacI; The lac repressor binds to the lac operator to inhibit transcription in E. coli. This inhibition can be relieved by adding lactose or isopropyl-β-D-thiogalactopyranoside (IPTG).
   4947..5535    -  rep_origin     ori: high-copy-number ColE1/pMB1/pBR322/pUC origin of replication
   5695..6555    -  CDS            AmpR: β-lactamase; bla; confers resistance to ampicillin, carbenicillin, and related antibiotics
   6556..6660    -  promoter       AmpR promoter: bla
   6691..458     +  LTR            LTR (across the origin): long terminal repeat from Moloney murine leukemia virus
