[The description below was written by a language model from this plasmid's Addgene catalogue record and pLannotate feature annotations shown in this document.]
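Description:
boP58-pBabe.puro(notag) is a Moloney murine leukemia virus-based retroviral expression vector built on the pBABE-puro backbone and carrying the coding sequence for P58 (DNAJC3, also known as P58IPK). The "bo" prefix and the feature annotation, which matches the bovine Swiss-Prot entry, indicate a bovine cDNA. In bacteria the plasmid is maintained through a high-copy ColE1/pUC-type origin and an ampicillin resistance gene driven by its own bla promoter. It is propagated in a recombination-deficient strain, as is common for plasmids containing repeated LTRs.

The retroviral unit is flanked by MMLV long terminal repeats. The 5′ LTR serves as the promoter for the genomic transcript and thus for the P58 insert, which was cloned between BamHI and BglII sites. Downstream of the 5′ LTR lie the Ψ packaging signal and a truncated gag segment. According to the depositor, the gag start codon is mutated so that no Gag protein is made, but the sequence is retained because it increases retroviral production. After the insert, an internal SV40 early promoter drives puromycin N-acetyltransferase, allowing selection of stably transduced mammalian cells.

The record is inconsistent about tagging. The catalogue lists an N-terminal HA tag, and the annotation of the depositor's sequence detects a short HA-like fragment just upstream of the DNAJC3 reading frame. However, the plasmid name and the repository's own sequencing indicate that no HA tag is present, so the protein should be regarded as untagged. DNAJC3 is a DnaJ-family co-chaperone involved in the unfolded protein response. The construct fits stable P58 expression in studies of endoplasmic reticulum stress, in line with the associated publication on cotranslocational degradation.
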