Addgene plasmid #21885: boP58-pBabe.puro(notag)
Depositing lab: David Ron. Depositing organization: NYU Grossman School of Medicine. Publication: Cotranslocational degradation protects the stressed endoplasmic reticulum from protein overload. Oyadomari S, Yun C, Fisher EA, Kreglinger N, Kreibich G, Oyadomari M, Harding HP, Goodman AG, Harant H, Garrison JL, Taunton J, Katze MG, Ron D. Cell. 2006 Aug 25. 126(4):727-39. 10.1016/j.cell.2006.06.051 PubMed 16923392.
Backbone
  Vector backbone: pBABE-puro
  Backbone size w/o insert (bp): 5169
  Vector type: Mammalian Expression, Retroviral
  Selectable markers: Puromycin
Growth in bacteria
  Bacterial resistance: Ampicillin, 100 μg/mL
  Growth temperature: 37°C
  Growth strain: Stbl2
  Growth instructions: STBL2
  Copy number: High Copy
Gene/Insert
  Gene/Insert name: P58 (alt name: DNAJC3)
  Insert size (bp): 1652
  Entrez Gene: DNAJC3
  Tag / fusion protein: HA (N terminal on insert)
  Cloning method: Restriction Enzyme; 5′ cloning site BamHI (not destroyed); 3′ cloning site BglII (not destroyed)
  Sequencing primers: 5′ pBABE-5; 3′ pBABE-3
Terms and licenses: Academic/Nonprofit Terms; Industry Terms: Not Available to Industry
Depositor comments: Addgene sequencing results show there is no HA tag in this plasmid. The start codon of the gag gene has been mutated so that it does not get expressed. Its presence, however,increases the level of retroviral production.
How to cite: boP58-pBabe.puro(notag) was a gift from David Ron (Addgene plasmid # 21885 ; http://n2t.net/addgene:21885 ; RRID:Addgene_21885)
