>Addgene plasmid #21885 | boP58-pBabe.puro(notag) | addgene partial sequence | sequence record 27682 | 21885 with GAG-F
TCACCCAGGTTAAGATCAAGGTCTTTTCACCTGGCCCGCATGGACACCCAGACCAGGTCCCCTACATCGT
GACCTGGGAAGCCTTGGCTTTTGACCCCCCTCCCTGGGTCAAGCCCTTTGTACACCCTAAGCCTCCGCCT
CCTCTTCCTCCATCCGCCCCGTCTCTCCCCCTTGAACCTCCTCGTTCGACCCCGCCTCGATCCTCCCTTT
ATCCAGCCCTCACTCCTTCTCTAGGCGCCGGCCGGATCCCAGTGTGGTGGTACGTAGGAATTCGGATGGT
CGCCCCCGGCTCTGTGACCAGCCGGCTGGGCTCGGTGTTCCCTTTCCTGCTGGTCCTGGTGGACCTGCAG
TACGAAGGTGCTGAATGTGGAGTAAATGCAGATGTTGAGAAGCATCTGGAATTGGGCAAGAAGCTGCTCG
CAGCCGGACAGCTCGCGGATGCGTTATCTCAGTTTCACGCTGCAGTAGATGGTGACCCTGATAACTATAT
TGCTTACTATCGGAGAGCTACTGTCTTTTTAGCTATGGGCAAATCAAAAGCAGCACTTCCTGATTTAACT
AAAGTGATTGAATTGAAGATGGATTTCACTGCAGCAAGATTACAGAGAGGTCACTTATTACTCAAACAAG
GAAAACTTGATGAAGCAGAAGATGATTTTAAAAAAGTGCTCAAGTCAAATCCAAGTGAAAATGAAGAGA
