>Addgene plasmid #21885 | boP58-pBabe.puro(notag) | addgene partial sequence | sequence record 27683 | 21885 with pLXSN-5
CCCTCACTCCTTCTCTAGGCGCCGGCCGGATCCCAGTGTGGTGGTACGTAGGAATTCGGATGGTCGCCCC
CGGCTCTGTGACCAGCCGGCTGGGCTCGGTGTTCCCTTTCCTGCTGGTCCTGGTGGACCTGCAGTACGAA
GGTGCTGAATGTGGAGTAAATGCAGATGTTGAGAAGCATCTGGAATTGGGCAAGAAGCTGCTCGCAGCCG
GACAGCTCGCGGATGCGTTATCTCAGTTTCACGCTGCAGTAGATGGTGACCCTGATAACTATATTGCTTA
CTATCGGAGAGCTACTGTCTTTTTAGCTATGGGCAAATCAAAAGCAGCACTTCCTGATTTAACTAAAGTG
ATTGAATTGAAGATGGATTTCACTGCAGCAAGATTACAGAGAGGTCACTTATTACTCAAACAAGGAAAAC
TTGATGAAGCAGAAGATGATTTTAAAAAAGTGCTC
