>Addgene plasmid #21885 | boP58-pBabe.puro(notag) | addgene partial sequence | sequence record 27684 | 21885 with pBABE-5
TGTGGTGGTACGTAGGAATTCGGATGGTCGCCCCCGGCTCTGTGACCAGCCGGCTGGGCTCGGTGTTCCC
TTTCCTGCTGGTCCTGGTGGACCTGCAGTACGAAGGTGCTGAATGTGGAGTAAATGCAGATGTTGAGAAG
CATCTGGAATTGGGCAAGAAGCTGCTCGCAGCCGGACAGCTCGCGGATGCGTTATCTCAGTTTCACGCTG
CAGTAGATGGTGACCCTGATAACTATATTGCTTACTATCGGAGAGCTACTGTCTTTTTAGCTATGGGCAA
ATCAAAAGCAGCACTTCCTGATTTAACTAAAGTGATTGAATTGAAGATGGATTTCACTGCAGCAAGATTA
CAGAGAGGTCACTTATTACTCAAACAAGGAAAACTTGATGAAGCAGAAGATGATTTTAAAAAAGTGCTCA
AGTCAAATCCAAGTGAAAATGAAGAGAAGGAGGCCCAGTCCCAGCTTGTCAAATCTGATGAAATGCAGCG
TCTGCGCTCACAAGCACTGGATGCCTTTGAGAGCTCAGATTTTACTGCTGCTATAACCTTCCTTGATAAG
ATTTTAGAGGTTTGTGTTTGGGATGCAGAACTTCGAGAACTTCGAGCTGAATGTTTTATAAAAGAAGGGG
AACCTAGGAAAGCGATAAGTGACTTAAAAGCATCATCAAAATTGAAAAACGATAATACTGAGGCATTTTA
TAAAATCAGCACACTCTACTATGAACTNGNAGACCATGAACTGTCTCTCANTGAAGTTCGTGAATGTCNT
AAACNT
